>Addgene plasmid #244702 | CL20_mEGFP_FOidr_150 | addgene full sequence | sequence record 488171 | Addgene NGS Result
AAAAAAAATCTAACCTCAAGTCAAGGCTTTTCTATGGAATAAGGAATGGACAGCAGGGGGCTGTTTCATA
TACTGATGACCTCTTTATAGCCAACCTTTGTTCATGGCAGCCAGCATATGGGCATATGTTGCCAAACTCT
AAACCAAATACTCATTCTGATGTTTTAAATGATTTGCCCTCCCATATGTCCTTCCGAGTGAGAGACACAA
AAAATTCCAACACACTATTGCAATGAAAATAAATTTCCTTTATTAGCCAGAAGTCAGATGCTCAAGGGGC
TTCATGATGTCCCCATAATTTTTGGCAGAGGGAAAAAGATCTGCTAGCTCGAGCAGCTGAAGCTTTATTG
AGGCTTAAGCAGTGGGTTCCCTAGTTAGCCAGAGAGCTCCCAGGCTCAGATCTGGTCTAACCAGAGAGAC
CCAGTACAGGCAAAAAGCAGATCTTGTCTTCTTTGGGAGTGAATTAGCCCTTCCAGTCCCCCCTTTTCTT
TTAAAAAGTGGCTAAGATCTACAGCTGCCTTGTAAGTCATTGGTCTTAAAGGTACCGTAATCTTATCTAG
AACCGGTTCATTCCTCTCCAAAATCGCAACCTTCTCCATGGCTAGGGGAAGTCTGATCCTTGCTAGAAGG
TGAGGAAGCTGGCCAAGAGCAAGTCGGATCATCTTCAACATCCACTCCATCTGTCACAATGGGGTAGGAC
TGCGGGCCTGGCACACTGCTCCCGATGTCAGCAGGGGTGGGGCTGGCCAGATTGGCCTTCATGTCGTCCA
GCCCACCAGCCAGCGAGGCCATGGCTGAATACTCTGTGGTCTGCTCGGGCTTGATGGGCTCTGTGGTGGT
GAAGATGTCTGAGTAGTGCTGCCTCTCAAACACGCGGTCCAGCACCTCCAGCTGCTGCTGTGTGAACAAG
TCTCCCCGCATCTGCTTCCGGAGGAAGTCTCTGCCCGGAAGCGAGTGGCCGTTCGGCACCGGAGACTCCT
GAATACCTTCGTCTCTCTTGCGCTTGTTGGTGTCGGCGCTGGGGGACGTGATGCCCAGGATGCCGCTGAT
GGAGTACGACGAGCCGGCCGAATCCGTGCTCACCGAGGACACCTGCGTCACGGAGCCAGTGGACACTATG
CTGTGACTGGAAGCTGGGACTGGTTGGTTGGGTGGCTGCTGTACTTTTGTCCGGATGATCCTGTTGATGG
ACCGGGAAGCGGCCGCACTTCCCCCGGAGCCTCCGCTTCCGCCCTTGTACAGCTCGTCCATGCCGAGAGT
GATCCCGGCGGCGGTCACGAACTCCAGCAGGACCATGTGATCGCGCTTCTCGTTGGGGTCTTTGCTCAGC
TTGGACTGGGTGCTCAGGTAGTGGTTGTCGGGCAGCAGCACGGGGCCGTCGCCGATGGGGGTGTTCTGCT
GGTAGTGGTCGGCGAGCTGCACGCTGCCGTCCTCGATGTTGTGGCGGATCTTGAAGTTCACCTTGATGCC
GTTCTTCTGCTTGTCGGCCATGATATAGACGTTGTGGCTGTTGTAGTTGTACTCCAGCTTGTGCCCCAGG
ATGTTGCCGTCCTCCTTGAAGTCGATGCCCTTCAGCTCGATGCGGTTCACCAGGGTGTCGCCCTCGAACT
TCACCTCGGCGCGGGTCTTGTAGTTGCCGTCGTCCTTGAAGAAGATGGTGCGCTCCTGGACGTAGCCTTC
GGGCATGGCGGACTTGAAGAAGTCGTGCTGCTTCATGTGGTCGGGGTAGCGGCTGAAGCACTGCACGCCG
TAGGTCAGGGTGGTCACGAGGGTGGGCCAGGGCACGGGCAGCTTGCCGGTGGTGCAGATGAACTTCAGGG
TCAGCTTGCCGTAGGTGGCATCGCCCTCGCCCTCGCCGGACACGCTGAACTTGTGGCCGTTTACGTCGCC
GTCCAGCTCGACCAGGATGGGCACCACCCCGGTGAACAGCTCCTCGCCCTTGCTCACCATGGTGGCGACC
GGTGGATCCCGGGCCCGCGGTACCGTCGACTGCAGAATTCGGTTCACTAAACGAGCCCGGTTCACTAAAC
GAGCTCTGCTTATATAGACCTCCCACCGTACACGCCTACCGCCCATTTGCGTCAATGGGGCGGAGTTGTT
ACGACATTTTGGAAAGTCCCGTTGATTTTGGTGCCAAAACAAACTCCCATTGACGTCAATGGGGTGGAGA
CTTGGAAATCCCCGTGAGTCAAACCGCTATCCACGCCCATTGATGTACTGCCAAAACCGCATCACCATGG
TAATAGCGATGACTAATACGTAGATGTACTGCCAAGTAGGAAAGTCCCATAAGGTCATGTACTGGGCATA
ATGCCAGGCGGGCCATTTACCGTCATTGACGTCAATAGGGGGCGTACTTGGCATATGATACACTTGATGT
ACTGCCAAGTGGGCAGTTTACCGTAAATACTCCACCCATTGACGTCAATGGAAAGTCCCTATTGGCGTTA
CTATGGGAACATACGTCATTATTGACGTCAATGGGCGGGGGTCGTTGGGCGGTCAGCCAGGCGGGCCATT
TACCGTAAGTTATGTAACGCGGAACTCCATATATGGGCTATGAACTAATGACCCCGTAATTGATTACTAT
TAATAACTAGCACGCGTTCGAAGCTTGAGCTCGGTCCCCTCGGGGTTGGGAGGTGGGTCTGAAACGATAA
TGGTGAATATCCCTGCCTAACTCTATTCACTATAGAAAGTACAGCAAAAACTATTCTTAAACCTACCAAG
CCTCCTACTATCATTATGAATAATTTTATATACCACAGCCAATTTGTTATGTTAAACCAATTCCACAAAC
TTGCCCATTTATCTAATTCCAATAATTCTTGTTCATTCTTTTCTTGCTGGTTTTGCGATTCTTCAATTAA
GGAGTGTATTAAGCTTGTGTAATTGTTAATTTCTCTGTCCCACTCCATCCAGGTCGTGTGATTCCAAATC
TGTTCCAGAGATTTATTACTCCAACTAGCATTCCAAGGCACAGCAGTGGTGCAAATGAGTTTTCCAGAGC
AACCCCAAATCCCCAGGAGCTGTTGATCCTTTAGGTATCTTTCCACAGCCAGGATTCTTGCCTGGAGCTG
CTTGATGCCCCAGACTGTGAGTTGCAACAGATGCTGTTGCGCCTCAATAGCCCTCAGCAAATTGTTCTGC
TGCTGCACTATACCAGACAATAATTGTCTGGCCTGTACCGTCAGCGTCATTGACGCTGCGCCCATAGTGC
TTCCTGCTGCTCCCAAGAACCCAAGGAACAAAGCTCCTATTCCCACTGCTCTTTTTTCTCTCTGCACCAC
TCTTCTCTTTGCCTTGGTGGGTGCTACTCCTAATGGTTCAATTTTTACTACTTTATATTTATATAATTCA
CTTCTCCAATTGTCCCTCATATCTCCTCCTTATGGTGTTTTACTAAACTTTTCCATGTTCTAATCCTCAT
CCTGTCTACTTGCCACACAATCATCACCTGCCATCTGTTTTCCATAATCCCTAATGATCTTTGCTTTTCT
TCTTGGCACTACTTTTATGTCACTATTATCTTGTATTACTACTGCCCCTTCACCTTTCCAGAGGAGCTTT
GCTGGTCCTTTCCAAAGTGGATTTCTGCTGTCCCTGTAATAAACCCGAAAATTTTGAATTTTTGTAATTT
GTTTTTGTAATTCTTTAGTTTGTATGTCTGTTGCTATTATGTCTACTATTCTTTCCCCTGCACTGTACCC
CCCAATCCCCCCTTTTCTTTTAAAATTGTGGATGAATACTGCCATTTGTACTGCTGTCTTAAGATGTTCA
GCCTGATCTCTTACCTGTCCTATAATTTTCTTTAATTCTTTATTCATAGATTCTACTACTCCTTGACTTT
GGGGATTGTAGGGAATTTCCAGGTCTGAAGATCCTGCTGCTTGCTGTGCTTTTTTCTTACTTTTGTTTTG
CTCTTCCTCTATCTTGTCTAAAGCTTCCTTGGTGTCTTTTATCTCTATCCTTTGATGCACACAATAGAGG
GTTGCTACTGTATTATATAATGATCTAAGTTCTTCTGATCCTGTCTGAAGGGATGGTTGTAGCTGTCCCA
GTATTTGTCTACAGCCTTCTGATGTTTCTAACAGGCCAGTATTAACTGCGAATCGTTCTAGCTCCCTGCT
TGCCCATACTATATGTTTTAATTTATATTTTTTCTTTCCCCCTGGCCTTAACCGAATTTTTTCCCATCGC
GATCTAATTCTCCCCCGCTTAATACTGACGCTCTCGCACCCATCTCTCTCCTTCTAGCCTCCGCTAGTCA
AAATTTTTGGCGTACTCACCAGTCGCCGCCCCTCGCCTCTTGCCGTGCGCGCTTCAGCAAGCCGAGTCCT
GCGTCGAGAGAGCTCCTCTGGTTTCCCTTTCGCTTTCAAGTCCCTGTTCGGGCGCCACTGCTAGAGATTT
TCCACACTGACTAAAAGGGTCTGAGGGATCTCTAGTTACCAGAGTCACACAACAGACGGGCACACACTAC
TTGAAGCACTCAAGGCAAGCTTTATTGAGGCTTAAGCAGTGGGTTCCCTAGTTAGCCAGAGAGCTCCCAG
GCTCAGATCTGGTCTAACCAGAGAGACCCAGTACAGGCAAAAAGCAGCTGCTTATATGCAGGATCTGAGG
GCTCGCCACTCCCCAGTCCCGCCCAGGCCACGCCTCCCATGGTAATAGCGATGACTAATACGTAGATGTA
CTGCCAAGTAGGAAAGTCCCATAAGGTCATGTACTGGGCATAATGCCAGGCGGGCCATTTACCGTCATTG
ACGTCAATAGGGGGCGTACTTGGCATATGATACACTTGATGTACTGCCAAGTGGGCAGTTTACCGTAAAT
ACTCCACCCATTGACGTCAATGGAAAGTCCCTATTGGCGTTACTATGGGAACATACGTCATTATTGACGT
CAATGGGCGGGGGTCGTTGGGCGGTCAGCCAGGCGGGCCATTTACCGTAAGTTATGTAACGCGGAACTCC
ATATATGGGCTATGAACTAATGACCCCGTAATTGATTACTATTAATAACTAGTCAATAATCAATGTCGAC
CCAGGTGGCACTTTTCGGGGAAATGTGCGCGGAACCCCTATTTGTTTATTTTTCTAAATACATTCAAATA
TGTATCCGCTCATGAGACAATAACCCTGATAAATGCTTCAATAATATTGAAAAAGGAAGAGTATGAGTAT
TCAACATTTCCGTGTCGCCCTTATTCCCTTTTTTGCGGCATTTTGCCTTCCTGTTTTTGCTCACCCAGAA
ACGCTGGTGAAAGTAAAAGATGCTGAAGATCAGTTGGGTGCACGAGTGGGTTACATCGAACTGGATCTCA
ACAGCGGTAAGATCCTTGAGAGTTTTCGCCCCGAAGAACGTTTTCCAATGATGAGCACTTTTAAAGTTCT
GCTATGTGGCGCGGTATTATCCCGTATTGACGCCGGGCAAGAGCAACTCGGTCGCCGCATACACTATTCT
CAGAATGACTTGGTTGAGTACTCACCAGTCACAGAAAAGCATCTTACGGATGGCATGACAGTAAGAGAAT
TATGCAGTGCTGCCATAACCATGAGTGATAACACTGCGGCCAACTTACTTCTGACAACGATCGGAGGACC
GAAGGAGCTAACCGCTTTTTTGCACAACATGGGGGATCATGTAACTCGCCTTGATCGTTGGGAACCGGAG
CTGAATGAAGCCATACCAAACGACGAGCGTGACACCACGATGCCTGTAGCAATGGCAACAACGTTGCGCA
AACTATTAACTGGCGAACTACTTACTCTAGCTTCCCGGCAACAATTAATAGACTGGATGGAGGCGGATAA
AGTTGCAGGACCACTTCTGCGCTCGGCCCTTCCGGCTGGCTGGTTTATTGCTGATAAATCTGGAGCCGGT
GAGCGTGGGTCTCGCGGTATCATTGCAGCACTGGGGCCAGATGGTAAGCCCTCCCGTATCGTAGTTATCT
ACACGACGGGGAGTCAGGCAACTATGGATGAACGAAATAGACAGATCGCTGAGATAGGTGCCTCACTGAT
TAAGCATTGGTAACTGTCAGACCAAGTTTACTCATATATACTTTAGATTGATTTAAAACTTCATTTTTAA
TTTAAAAGGATCTAGGTGAAGATCCTTTTTGATAATCTCATGACCAAAATCCCTTAACGTGAGTTTTCGT
TCCACTGAGCGTCAGACCCCGTAGAAAAGATCAAAGGATCTTCTTGAGATCCTTTTTTTCTGCGCGTAAT
CTGCTGCTTGCAAACAAAAAAACCACCGCTACCAGCGGTGGTTTGTTTGCCGGATCAAGAGCTACCAACT
CTTTTTCCGAAGGTAACTGGCTTCAGCAGAGCGCAGATACCAAATACTGTTCTTCTAGTGTAGCCGTAGT
TAGGCCACCACTTCAAGAACTCTGTAGCACCGCCTACATACCTCGCTCTGCTAATCCTGTTACCAGTGGC
TGCTGCCAGTGGCGATAAGTCGTGTCTTACCGGGTTGGACTCAAGACGATAGTTACCGGATAAGGCGCAG
CGGTCGGGCTGAACGGGGGGTTCGTGCACACAGCCCAGCTTGGAGCGAACGACCTACACCGAACTGAGAT
ACCTACAGCGTGAGCTATGAGAAAGCGCCACGCTTCCCGAAGGGAGAAAGGCGGACAGGTATCCGGTAAG
CGGCAGGGTCGGAACAGGAGAGCGCACGAGGGAGCTTCCAGGGGGAAACGCCTGGTATCTTTATAGTCCT
GTCGGGTTTCGCCACCTCTGACTTGAGCGTCGATTTTTGTGATGCTCGTCAGGGGGGCGGAGCCTATGGA
AAAACGCCAGCAACGCGGCCTTTTTACGGTTCCTGGCCTTTTGCTGGCCTTTTGCTCACATGTTCTTTCC
TGCGTTATCCCCTGCTTCTGTGGATAACCGTATTACCGCCTTTGAGTGAGCTGATACCGCTCGCCGCAGC
CGAACGACCGAGCGCAGCGAGTCAGTGAGCGAGGAAGCGGAAGAGCGCCCAATACGCAAACCGCCTCTCC
CCGCGCGTTGGCCGATTCATTAATGCAGCGGATCCAGACATGATAAGATACATTGATGAGTTTGGACAAA
CCACAACTAGAATGCAGTGAAAAAAATGCTTTATTTGTGAAATTTGTGATGCTATTGCTTTATTTGTAAC
CATTATAAGCTGCAATAAACAAGTTAGCTTTTTGCAAAAGCCTAGGCCTCCAAAAAAGCCTCCTCACTAC
TTCTGGAATAGCTCAGAGGCCGAGGCGGCCTCGGCCTCTGCATAAATAAAAAAAATTAGTCAGCCATGGG
GCGGAGAATGGGCGGAACTGGGCGGAGTTAGGGGCGGGATGGGCGGAGTTAGGGGCGGGACTATGGTTGC
TGACTAATTGAGATGCGGATCCGCTGGCACGACAGGTTTCCCGACTGGAAAGCGGGCAGTGAGCGCAACG
CAATTAATGTGAGTTAGCTCACTCATTAGGCACCCCAGGCTTTACACTTTATGCTTCCGGCTCGTATGTT
GTGTGGAATTGTGAGCGGATAACAATTTCACACAGGAAACAGCTATGACCATGATTACGCCAAGCTTGGG
CTGCAGGTCGAGGGATCTCCATAAGAGAAGAGGGACAGCTATGACTGGGAGTAGTCAGGAGAGGAGGAAA
AATCTGGCTAGTAAAACATGTAAGGAAAATTTTAGGGATGTTAAAGAAAAAAATAACACAAAACAAAATA
T
Features (pLannotate 1.2.2; 29 found; start..end, strand, type, name):
    199..254     -  polyA_signal   β-globin poly(A) signal: rabbit β-globin polyadenylation signal (Gil and Proudfoot, 1987)
    340..475     -  LTR            3' LTR (ΔU3) (fragment): self-inactivating 3' long terminal repeat (LTR) from HIV-1
    477..545     -  CDS            nef (fragment): NEF_HV1Z2 - Experimental evidence at protein level: Swiss-Prot protein existence level 1. Extracellular Nef protein targets CD4(+) T-lymphocytes for apoptosis by interacting with CXCR4 surface receptors. From Human immunodeficiency virus type 1 group M subtype D (isolate Z2/CDC-Z34) (HIV-1).
    682..1191    -  CDS            PAX5 (fragment): PAX5_HUMAN - Experimental evidence at protein level: Swiss-Prot protein existence level 1. (Microbial infection) Plays an essential role in the maintenance of Epstein-Barr virus genome copy number within the host cell by promoting EBNA1/oriP-dependent binding and transcription (PubMed:31941781). Participates also in the inhibition of lytic EBV reactivation by modulating viral BZLF1 activity (PubMed:23678172). From Homo sapiens (Human).
   1234..1950    -  CDS            mEGFP: mEGFP is a basic (constitutively fluorescent) green fluorescent protein published in 2002, derived from Aequorea victoria. It has moderate acid sensitivity.
   1964..2001    -  misc_feature   MCS (fragment): multiple cloning site
   2000..2016    -  promoter       tight TRE promoter (fragment): Tet-responsive promoter PTight, consisting of seven tet operator sequences followed by the minimal CMV promoter
   2032..2235    -  promoter       CMV promoter: human cytomegalovirus (CMV) immediate early promoter
   2236..2539    -  enhancer       CMV enhancer: human cytomegalovirus immediate early enhancer
   2607..2623    -  misc_feature   MCS (fragment): multiple cloning site
   2623..2648    -  CDS            Rev (fragment): human immunodeficiency virus 1 (HIV-1) Rev protein; rev; enhances nuclear export of unspliced and incompletely spliced viral mRNAs
   3025..3258    -  misc_feature   RRE: The Rev response element (RRE) of HIV-1 allows for Rev-dependent mRNA export from the nucleus to the cytoplasm.
   3392..3475    -  CDS            vif (fragment): VIF_HV1BR - Experimental evidence at protein level: Swiss-Prot protein existence level 1. Counteracts the innate antiviral activity of host APOBEC3F and APOBEC3G. Forms a complex with host APOBEC3F and APOBEC3G thus preventing the entry of these lethally hypermutating enzymes into progeny virions. Recruits an active E3 ubiquitin ligase complex composed of elongin BC, CUL5, and RBX2 to induce polyubiquitination of APOBEC3G and APOBEC3F. In turn, they are directed to the 26S proteasome for degradation. Vif interaction with APOBEC3G also blocks its cytidine deaminase activity in a proteasome-inde
   3618..3735    -  misc_feature   cPPT/CTS: central polypurine tract and central termination sequence of HIV-1
   3884..4243    -  CDS            HIV-1 gag (fragment): gag protein from human immunodeficiency virus 1; gag
   4227..4352    -  misc_feature   HIV-1 Ψ: packaging signal of human immunodeficiency virus type 1
   4399..4656    -  LTR            5' LTR (truncated): truncated 5' long terminal repeat (LTR) from HIV-1
   4658..5037    -  enhancer       CMV enhancer: human cytomegalovirus immediate early enhancer
   5068..5172    +  promoter       AmpR promoter: bla
   5173..6033    +  CDS            AmpR: β-lactamase; bla; confers resistance to ampicillin, carbenicillin, and related antibiotics
   6204..6792    +  rep_origin     ori: high-copy-number ColE1/pMB1/pBR322/pUC origin of replication
   6975..7029    +  CDS            lacI (fragment): lac repressor; lacI; The lac repressor binds to the lac operator to inhibit transcription in E. coli. This inhibition can be relieved by adding lactose or isopropyl-β-D-thiogalactopyranoside (IPTG).
   7031..7165    -  polyA_signal   SV40 poly(A) signal: SV40 polyadenylation signal
   7185..7320    -  rep_origin     SV40 ori: SV40 origin of replication
   7344..7366    -  promoter       SV40 promoter (fragment): SV40 enhancer and early promoter
   7373..7412    +  CDS            lacI (fragment): lac repressor; lacI; The lac repressor binds to the lac operator to inhibit transcription in E. coli. This inhibition can be relieved by adding lactose or isopropyl-β-D-thiogalactopyranoside (IPTG).
   7425..7446    +  protein_bind   CAP binding site: CAP binding activates transcription in the presence of cAMP. E. coli catabolite activator protein
   7461..7491    +  promoter       lac promoter: promoter for the E. coli lac operon
   7499..7515    +  protein_bind   lac operator: The lac repressor binds to the lac operator to inhibit transcription in E. coli. This inhibition can be relieved by adding lactose or isopropyl-β-D-thiogalactopyranoside (IPTG). lac repressor encoded by lacI
