[The description below was written by a language model from this plasmid's Addgene catalogue record and pLannotate feature annotations shown in this document.]
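Description:
CL20_mEGFP_FOidr_150 is a 7.7 kb mammalian expression plasmid built on the CL20 backbone. The catalogue lists it simply as a mammalian expression vector, but the feature table shows the architecture of a self-inactivating HIV-1 lentiviral transfer vector. It is propagated in E. coli through a high-copy ColE1/pUC-type origin and selected with ampicillin via the β-lactamase gene. The recommended recombination-deficient host strain fits the presence of repeated LTR sequences. Remnants of lac regulatory elements, an SV40 origin and an SV40 poly(A) signal also sit in the plasmid backbone.

The viral portion begins with a CMV enhancer fused to a truncated 5' LTR, which would drive genomic RNA production independently of Tat. This is followed by the Ψ packaging signal with a partial gag sequence, the cPPT/CTS, the Rev response element, and a ΔU3 3' LTR backed by a rabbit β-globin polyadenylation signal. Short vif, rev and nef matches are residual HIV-1 sequence rather than functional genes.

Between the RRE and the 3' LTR, an internal CMV enhancer/promoter drives an open reading frame encoding monomeric EGFP fused to the N terminus of FOidr_150. This insert is an unmutated intrinsically disordered region taken from the human oncogenic fusion protein PAX5_ZNF521; the depositor's note suggests it covers residues 134–340. The annotation detects only a PAX5-derived fragment, so the ZNF521-derived part of the insert is not separately annotated.

The construct is intended for expressing the fluorescently tagged IDR in mammalian cells. The associated study concerns links between protein condensate formation and RNA biology, which suggests the mEGFP tag is used to image the IDR's localisation and condensate behaviour.
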