Addgene plasmid #244702: CL20_mEGFP_FOidr_150
Purpose: Express mEGFP-tagged intrinsically disordered protein (IDR), FOidr_150, derived from human fusion protein PAX5_ZNF521
Depositing lab: Richard Kriwacki. Depositing organization: St. Jude Children's Research Hospital. Publication: Proteome-wide computational analyses reveal links between protein condensate formation and RNA biology. Maiti S, Tripathi S, Baggett DW, Phillips AH, Park CG, Wang J, Wahiduzzaman, Freyaldenhoven WT, Kinger S, Pioso BJ, Bollinger JC, Somjee R, Lang B, Babu MM, Kriwacki RW. Sci Adv. 2025 Dec 5;11(49):eady1420. doi: 10.1126/sciadv.ady1420. Epub 2025 Dec 3. PubMed 41337585.
Backbone
  Vector backbone: CL20
  Vector type: Mammalian Expression
Growth in bacteria
  Bacterial resistance: Ampicillin, 100 μg/mL
  Growth temperature: 37°C
  Growth strain: NEB Stable
  Copy number: High Copy
Gene/Insert
  Gene/Insert name: FOidr_150
  Species: H. sapiens (human)
  Mutation: Unmutated
  Tag / fusion protein: monomeric EGFP (N terminal on insert)
  Cloning method: Restriction Enzyme; 5′ cloning site Unknown (unknown if destroyed)
Terms and licenses: Academic/Nonprofit Terms; Industry Terms: Not Available to Industry
Depositor comments: PAX5_ZNF521_134_340
How to cite: CL20_mEGFP_FOidr_150 was a gift from Richard Kriwacki (Addgene plasmid # 244702 ; http://n2t.net/addgene:244702 ; RRID:Addgene_244702)
